Addgene plasmid #23603: pDONR223-FASTKD1
Depositing lab: William Hahn & David Root. Depositing organization: Dana-Farber Cancer Institute. Publication: COT drives resistance to RAF inhibition through MAP kinase pathway reactivation. Johannessen CM, Boehm JS, Kim SY, Thomas SR, Wardwell L, Johnson LA, Emery CM, Stransky N, Cogdill AP, Barretina J, Caponigro G, Hieronymus H, Murray RR, Salehi-Ashtiani K, Hill DE, Vidal M, Zhao JJ, Yang X, Alkan O, Kim S, Harris JL, Wilson CJ, Myer VE, Finan PM, Root DE, Roberts TM, Golub T, Flaherty KT, Dummer R, Weber BL, Sellers WR, Schlegel R, Wargo JA, Hahn WC, Garraway LA. Nature. 2010 Dec 16;468(7326):968-72. doi: 10.1038/nature09627 PubMed 21107320.
Backbone
  Vector backbone: pDONR223
  Backbone manufacturer: Invitrogen
  Backbone size w/o insert (bp): 5005
  Vector type: Gateway Donor vector
Growth in bacteria
  Bacterial resistance: Spectinomycin, 50 μg/mL
  Growth temperature: 37°C
  Growth strain: DH5alpha
  Copy number: High Copy
Gene/Insert
  Gene/Insert name: FASTKD1 (alt name: FAST kinase domains 1;FASTKD1)
  Species: H. sapiens (human)
  Insert size (bp): 2028
  Entrez Gene: FASTKD1 (a.k.a. FLJ21901, KIAA1800)
  Cloning method: Gateway Cloning
  Sequencing primers: 5′ M13pUC-fwd; 3′ M13rev
Terms and licenses: Academic/Nonprofit Terms; Industry Terms: Not Available to Industry
Depositor comments: The ORF has no Stop codon. This design enables easy recombination into a destination vector to add an epitope tag of choice and Stop codon to the ORF. Do NOT use this plasmid directly for transfections. A set of 4 custom lentiviral vectors is available ( pLX301 (http://www.addgene.org/25895/) , pLX302 (http://www.addgene.org/25896/) , pLX303 (http://www.addgene.org/25897/) , pLX304 (http://www.addgene.org/25890/) ) to be used to express these ORFs in mammalian cells. These plasmids are not included in the kit and must be ordered separately.
How to cite: pDONR223-FASTKD1 was a gift from William Hahn & David Root (Addgene plasmid # 23603 ; http://n2t.net/addgene:23603 ; RRID:Addgene_23603)
