[The description below was written by a language model from this plasmid's Addgene catalogue record.]
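Description:
pDONR223-FASTKD1 is a Gateway entry clone built on the Invitrogen pDONR223 donor backbone (about 5 kb without insert) and carrying the human FASTKD1 open reading frame (FAST kinase domains 1, also known as FLJ21901 or KIAA1800) as an insert of roughly 2 kb. It is a bacterial propagation plasmid, maintained at high copy in standard E. coli cloning strains under spectinomycin selection. The ORF was introduced by Gateway recombination, so in the usual arrangement for such clones it sits between att recombination sites that allow its transfer to a destination vector. No feature table is provided, so the exact sites, origin of replication and other backbone elements are not documented here. M13 forward and reverse primer sites flank the insert for sequence verification.

The record names no promoter for expression in eukaryotic cells, and the depositor states explicitly that the plasmid should not be transfected directly. The ORF was deliberately cloned without a stop codon, so that recombination into a destination vector places it in frame with a C-terminal epitope tag of the user's choice, with the stop codon supplied by that vector. The depositor points to a companion set of four lentiviral destination vectors (pLX301 to pLX304), obtained separately, for expressing these ORFs in mammalian cells. The depositor comments indicate that the clone belongs to a larger kit of ORF entry clones, and the associated publication concerns resistance to RAF inhibition through MAP kinase pathway reactivation. Its typical use is therefore as a source clone for generating tagged FASTKD1 expression constructs for gain-of-function studies or screens.
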