>Addgene plasmid #23603 | pDONR223-FASTKD1 | depositor partial sequence | sequence record 10721 | Author sequence
ATGGGAAAAATAGCTGATATTGTTCATAGGAACTTGGAAACCACACAGGACTTAAGTTCCTTGTCTGTCT
TGATGGTCAACATATCTTCTTTAATATCACGACATTTTCAACAACAACTGGTGAACAAAACAGAACTTCT
TTTTGACACCATAGATTCTTCTGAGGTCAACGTTGCAAAAAGCATAGCAAAGTTTCTTCGAAATGTTAGA
TATCGTTATCAACCACTATTAGAAAGATGTAATAACGTATTTTTAAGTAATGTGGACCACCTTGATTTGG
ATTCCATCAGTAAAATACTTAGTGTATACAAATTTCTACAATTTAATAGTTTTGAATTTATTATAATGGC
TAAAAAGAAGCTAACTGAAATGATTCCTCTGTGTAATCATCCTGCTAGCTTTGTAAAATTGTTTGTAGCA
TTGGGACCCATTGCAGGACCTGAAGAAAAGAAACAACTTAAATCAACTATGTTATTGATGTCAGAGGACC
TAACTGGCGAGCAAGCCCTGGCAGTGTTGGGAGCAATGGGAGATATGGAAAGCAGAAACTCATGTCTGAT
TAAAAGAGTTACTTCAGTTCTGCATAAACATTTGGATGGCTATAAACCATTAGAGTTGTTGAAGATAACT
CAAGAATTAACTTTTCTGCATTTCCAAAGGAAGGAGTTTTTTGCGAAACTTAGAGAATTACTGCTTAGTT
ATTTGAAAAATAGTTTCATACCAACTGAGGTGTCTGTTCTGGTCCGTGCTATTTCCCTGCTCCCTTCTCC
TCACTTGGACGAAGTGGGGATATCCCGAATTGAAGCCGTTTTACCACAGTGTGACCTAAATAACCTGAGT
AGTTTTGCCACATCTGTTTTAAGATGGATTCAGCATGATCACATGTATTTGGATAATATGACTGCGAAAC
AACTGAAACTACTTCAAAAATTAGATCACTATGGTCGTCAGAGACTACAACACAGCAACAGTTTGGATCT
GTTACGGAAGGAACTTAAATCTCTCAAAGGAAACACGTTTCCTGAGTCACTTCTTGAAGAAATGATTGCT
ACTTTACAGCATTTCATGGATGATATTAATTACATAAATGTTGGGGAGATTGCATCTTTTATTTCTAGTA
CTGATTACCTCAGTACTTTGCTACTAGATAGGATAGCCTCGGTGGCTGTTCAGCAGATTGAAAAGATCCA
TCCTTTTACAATCCCTGCTATTATTCGTCCATTCAGCGTATTGAACTATGATCCACCTCAAAGGGATGAA
TTTTTGGGAACTTGCGTGCAACATCTTAATTCTTACTTAGGTATATTGGATCCTTTTATATTAGTGTTTC
TTGGTTTCTCTTTGGCCACACTTGAATATTTTCCAGAAGATCTGCTAAAGGCAATTTTTAACATCAAATT
CTTAGCTAGATTGGATTCTCAACTTGAAATTTTATCTCCATCTCGAAGTGCAAGAGTCCAGTTTCATCTT
ATGGAGTTAAATAGATCAGTCTGCTTGGAATGCCCTGAGTTTCAGATTCCATGGTTTCATGACCGCTTCT
GTCAACAATATAATAAAGGTATTGGTGGCATGGATGGAACACAACAGCAGATTTTTAAAATGTTAGCAGA
GGTACTAGGAGGAATCAATTGTGTAAAAGCCTCGGTTCTTACGCCTTATTACCACAAAGTAGATTTTGAG
TGTATCTTGGATAAAAGAAAAAAACCTCTTCCGTATGGAAGCCATAATATAGCATTGGGACAACTACCAG
AAATGCCCTGGGAATCAAATATCGAAATAGTTGGATCAAGGCTGCCACCAGGGGCTGAAAGGATTGCTTT
GGAATTTTTGGATTCAAAAGCACTTTGTAGAAATATCCCTCACATGAAAGGAAAATCTGCTATGAAAAAA
CGACATTTGGAAATTCTGGGGTATCGTGTAATTCAGATTTCCCAGTTTGAATGGAACTCTATGGCACTGT
CAACAAAGGATGCTCGGATGGACTACCTGAGAGAATGTATATTTGGAGAAGTCAAGTCATGTTTGTAG
