>Addgene plasmid #23603 | pDONR223-FASTKD1 | addgene partial sequence | sequence record 29394 | 23603 with M13pUC-fwd
CCAATAATGATTTTATTTTGACTGATAGTGACCTGTTCGTTGCAACAAATTGATGAGCAATGCTTTTTTA
TAATGCCAACTTTGTACAAAAAAGTTGGCATGGGAAAAATAGCTGATATTGTTCATAGGAACTTGGAAAC
CACACAGGACTTAAGTTCCTTGTCTGTCTTGATGGTCAACATATCTTCTTTAATATCACGACATTTTCAA
CAACAACTGGTGAACAAAACAGAACTTCTTTTTGACACCATAGATTCTTCTGAGGTCAACGTTGCAAAAA
GCATAGCAAAGTTTCTTCGAAATGTTAGATATCGTTATCAACCACTATTAGAAAGATGTAATAACGTATT
TTTAAGTAATGTGGACCACCTTGATTTGGATTCCATCAGTAAAATACTTAGTGTATACAAATTTCTACAA
TTTAATAGTTTTGAATTTATTATAATGGCTAAAAAGAAGCTAACTGAAATGATTCCTCTGTGTAATCATC
CTGCTAGCTTTGTAAAATTGTTTGTAGCATTGGGACCCATTGCAGGACCTGAAGAAAAGAAACAACTTAA
ATCAACTATGTTATTGATGTCAGAGGACCTAACTGGCGAGCAAGCCCTGGCAG
